>Addgene plasmid #157859 | 61426-hU6-shmFmr1-EF1a-mCherry | addgene full sequence | sequence record 320089 | Addgene NGS Result
GTTAGAGAGATAATTAGAATTAATTTGACTGTAAACACAAAGATATTAGTACAAAATACGTGACGTAGAA
AGTAATAATTTCTTGGGTAGTTTGCAGTTTTAAAATTATGTTTTAAAATGGACTATCATATGCTTACCGT
AACTTGAAAGTATTTCGATTTCTTGGCTTTATATATCTTGTGGAAAGGACGAAACACCGCGCACCAAGTT
GTCTCTTATATAGTGAAGCCACAGATGTATATAAGAGACAACTTGGTGCGCTTTTTTTGCAAAGATGGAT
AAAGTTTTAAACAGAGAGGAATCTTTGCAGCTAATGGACCTTCTAGGTCTTGAAAGGAGTGGGAATTGGC
TCCGGTGCCCGTCAGTGGGCAGAGCGCACATCGCCCACAGTCCCCGAGAAGTTGGGGGGAGGGGTCGGCA
ATTGAACCGGTGCCTAGAGAAGGTGGCGCGGGGTAAACTGGGAAAGTGATGTCGTGTACTGGCTCCGCCT
TTTTCCCGAGGGTGGGGGAGAACCGTATATAAGTGCAGTAGTCGCCGTGAACGTTCTTTTTCGCAACGGG
TTTGCCGCCAGAACACAGGTAAGTGCCGTGTGTGGTTCCCGCGGGCCTGGCCTCTTTACGGGTTATGGCC
CTTGCGTGCCTTGAATTACTTCCACCTGGCTGCAGTACGTGATTCTTGATCCCGAGCTTCGGGTTGGAAG
TGGGTGGGAGAGTTCGAGGCCTTGCGCTTAAGGAGCCCCTTCGCCTCGTGCTTGAGTTGAGGCCTGGCCT
GGGCGCTGGGGCCGCCGCGTGCGAATCTGGTGGCACCTTCGCGCCTGTCTCGCTGCTTTCGATAAGTCTC
TAGCCATTTAAAATTTTTGATGACCTGCTGCGACGCTTTTTTTCTGGCAAGATAGTCTTGTAAATGCGGG
CCAAGATCTGCACACTGGTATTTCGGTTTTTGGGGCCGCGGGCGGCGACGGGGCCCGTGCGTCCCAGCGC
ACATGTTCGGCGAGGCGGGGCCTGCGAGCGCGGCCACCGAGAATCGGACGGGGGTAGTCTCAAGCTGGCC
GGCCTGCTCTGGTGCCTGGCCTCGCGCCGCCGTGTATCGCCCCGCCCTGGGCGGCAAGGCTGGCCCGGTC
GGCACCAGTTGCGTGAGCGGAAAGATGGCCGCTTCCCGGCCCTGCTGCAGGGAGCTCAAAATGAAGGACG
CGGCGCTCGGGAGAGCGGGCGGGTGAGTCACCCACACAAAGGAAAAGGGCCTTTCCGTCCTCAGCCGTCG
CTTCATGTGACTCCACGGAGTACCGGGCGCCGTCCAGGCACCTCGATTAGTTCTCGAGCTTTTGGAGTAC
GTCGTCTTTAGGTTGGGGGGAGGGGTTTTATGCGATGGAGTTTCCCCACACTGAGTGGGTGGAGACTGAA
GTTAGGCCAGCTTGGCACTTGATGTAATTCTCCTTGGAATTTGCCCTTTTTGAGTTTGGATCTTGGTTCA
TTCTCAAGCCTCAGACAGTGGTTCAAAGTTTTTTTCTTCCATTTCAGGTGTCGTGACGTACGGCCACCAT
GGTGAGCAAGGGCGAGGAGGATAACATGGCCATCATCAAGGAGTTCATGCGCTTCAAGGTGCACATGGAG
GGCTCCGTGAACGGCCACGAGTTCGAGATCGAGGGCGAGGGCGAGGGCCGCCCCTACGAGGGCACCCAGA
CCGCCAAGCTGAAGGTGACCAAGGGTGGCCCCCTGCCCTTCGCCTGGGACATCCTGTCCCCTCAGTTCAT
GTACGGCTCCAAGGCCTACGTGAAGCACCCCGCCGACATCCCCGACTACTTGAAGCTGTCCTTCCCCGAG
GGCTTCAAGTGGGAGCGCGTGATGAACTTCGAGGACGGCGGCGTGGTGACCGTGACCCAGGACTCCTCCC
TGCAGGACGGCGAGTTCATCTACAAGGTGAAGCTGCGCGGCACCAACTTCCCCTCCGACGGCCCCGTAAT
GCAGAAGAAGACCATGGGCTGGGAGGCCTCCTCCGAGCGGATGTACCCCGAGGACGGCGCCCTGAAGGGC
GAGATCAAGCAGAGGCTGAAGCTGAAGGACGGCGGCCACTACGACGCTGAGGTCAAGACCACCTACAAGG
CCAAGAAGCCCGTGCAGCTGCCCGGCGCCTACAACGTCAACATCAAGTTGGACATCACCTCCCACAACGA
GGACTACACCATCGTGGAACAGTACGAACGCGCCGAGGGCCGCCACTCCACCGGCGGCATGGACGAGCTG
TACAAGTAGGAATTCGATATCAAGCTTATCGGTAATCAACCTCTGGATTACAAAATTTGTGAAAGATTGA
CTGGTATTCTTAACTATGTTGCTCCTTTTACGCTATGTGGATACGCTGCTTTAATGCCTTTGTATCATGC
TATTGCTTCCCGTATGGCTTTCATTTTCTCCTCCTTGTATAAATCCTGGTTGCTGTCTCTTTATGAGGAG
TTGTGGCCCGTTGTCAGGCAACGTGGCGTGGTGTGCACTGTGTTTGCTGACGCAACCCCCACTGGTTGGG
GCATTGCCACCACCTGTCAGCTCCTTTCCGGGACTTTCGCTTTCCCCCTCCCTATTGCCACGGCGGAACT
CATCGCCGCCTGCCTTGCCCGCTGCTGGACAGGGGCTCGGCTGTTGGGCACTGACAATTCCGTGGTGTTG
TCGGGGAAATCATCGTCCTTTCCTTGGCTGCTCGCCTGTGTTGCCACCTGGATTCTGCGCGGGACGTCCT
TCTGCTACGTCCCTTCGGCCCTCAATCCAGCGGACCTTCCTTCCCGCGGCCTGCTGCCGGCTCTGCGGCC
TCTTCCGCGTCTTCGCCTTCGCCCTCAGACGAGTCGGATCTCCCTTTGGGCCGCCTCCCCGCATCGATAC
CGTCGACCTCGAGACCTAGAAAAACATGGAGCAATCACAAGTAGCAATACAGCAGCTACCAATGCTGATT
GTGCCTGGCTAGAAGCACAAGAGGAGGAGGAGGTGGGTTTTCCAGTCACACCTCAGGTACCTTTAAGACC
AATGACTTACAAGGCAGCTGTAGATCTTAGCCACTTTTTAAAAGAAAAGGGGGGACTGGAAGGGCTAATT
CACTCCCAACGAAGACAAGATATCCTTGATCTGTGGATCTACCACACACAAGGCTACTTCCCTGATTGGC
AGAACTACACACCAGGGCCAGGGATCAGATATCCACTGACCTTTGGATGGTGCTACAAGCTAGTACCAGT
TGAGCAAGAGAAGGTAGAAGAAGCCAATGAAGGAGAGAACACCCGCTTGTTACACCCTGTGAGCCTGCAT
GGGATGGATGACCCGGAGAGAGAAGTATTAGAGTGGAGGTTTGACAGCCGCCTAGCATTTCATCACATGG
CCCGAGAGCTGCATCCGGACTGTACTGGGTCTCTCTGGTTAGACCAGATCTGAGCCTGGGAGCTCTCTGG
CTAACTAGGGAACCCACTGCTTAAGCCTCAATAAAGCTTGCCTTGAGTGCTTCAAGTAGTGTGTGCCCGT
CTGTTGTGTGACTCTGGTAACTAGAGATCCCTCAGACCCTTTTAGTCAGTGTGGAAAATCTCTAGCAGGG
CCCGTTTAAACCCGCTGATCAGCCTCGACTGTGCCTTCTAGTTGCCAGCCATCTGTTGTTTGCCCCTCCC
CCGTGCCTTCCTTGACCCTGGAAGGTGCCACTCCCACTGTCCTTTCCTAATAAAATGAGGAAATTGCATC
GCATTGTCTGAGTAGGTGTCATTCTATTCTGGGGGGTGGGGTGGGGCAGGACAGCAAGGGGGAGGATTGG
GAAGACAATAGCAGGCATGCTGGGGATGCGGTGGGCTCTATGGCTTCTGAGGCGGAAAGAACCAGCTGGG
GCTCTAGGGGGTATCCCC
[124 nt withheld, positions 3869-3992]
C
[91 nt withheld, positions 3994-4084]
A
[49 nt withheld, positions 4086-4134]
CCTTTGACGTTGGAGTCCACGTTCTTT
[37 nt withheld, positions 4162-4198]
ACCCTATCTCGGTCTATTCTTTTGATTTATAAGGGATTTTGCCGATTTCGGCCTATTGGTTAAAAAATGA
GCTGATTTAACAAAAATTTAACGCGAATTAATTCTGTGGAATGTGTGTCAGTTAGGGTGTGGAAAGTCCC
CAGGCTCCCCAGCAGGCAGAAGTATGCAAAGCATGCATCTCAATTAGTCAGCAACCAGGTGTGGAAAGTC
CCCAGGCTCCCCAGCAGGCAGAAGTATGCAAAGCATGCATCTCAATTAGTCAGCAACCATAGTCCCGCCC
CTAACTCCGCCCATCCCGCCCCTAACTCCGCCCAGTTCCGCCCATTCTCCGCCCCATGGCTGACTAATTT
TTTTTATTTATGCAGAGGCCGAGGCCGCCTCTGCCTCTGAGCTATTCCAGAAGTAGTGAGGAGGCTTTTT
TGGAGGCCTAGGCTTTTGCAAAAAGCTCCCGGGAGCTTGTATATCCATTTTCGGATCTGATCAGCACGTG
TTGACAATTAATCATCGGCATAGTATATCGGCATAGTATAATACGACAAGGTGAGGAACTAAACCATGGC
CAAGTTGACCAGTGCCGTTCCGGTGCTCACCGCGCGCGACGTCGCCGGAGCGGTCGAGTTCTGGACCGAC
CGGCTCGGGTTCTCCCGGGACTTCGTGGAGGACGACTTCGCCGGTGTGGTCCGGGACGACGTGACCCTGT
TCATCAGCGCGGTCCAGGACCAGGTGGTGCCGGACAACACCCTGGCCTGGGTGTGGGTGCGCGGCCTGGA
CGAGCTGTACGCCGAGTGGTCGGAGGTCGTGTCCACGAACTTCCGGGACGCCTCCGGGCCGGCCATGACC
GAGATCGGCGAGCAGCCGTGGGGGCGGGAGTTCGCCCTGCGCGACCCGGCCGGCAACTGCGTGCACTTCG
TGGCCGAGGAGCAGGACTGACACGTGCTACGAGATTTCGATTCCACCGCCGCCTTCTATGAAAGGTTGGG
CTTCGGAATCGTTTTCCGGGACGCCGGCTGGATGATCCTCCAGCGCGGGGATCTCATGCTGGAGTTCTTC
GCCCACCCCAACTTGTTTATTGCAGCTTATAATGGTTACAAATAAAGCAATAGCATCACAAATTTCACAA
ATAAAGCATTTTTTTCACTGCATTCTAGTTGTGGTTTGTCCAAACTCATCAATGTATCTTATCATGTCTG
TATACCGTCGACCTCTAGCTAGAGCTTGGCGTAATCATGGTCATAGCTGTTTCCTGTGTGAAATTGTTAT
CCGCTCACAATTCCACACAACATACGAGCCGGAAGCATAAAGTGTAAAGCCTGGGGTGCCTAATGAGTGA
GCTAACTCACATTAATTGCGTTGCGCTCACTGCCCGCTTTCCAGTCGGGAAACCTGTCGTGCCAGCTGCA
TTAATGAATCGGCCAACGCGCGGGGAGAGGCGGTTTGCGTATTGGGCGCTCTTCCGCTTCCTCGCTCACT
GACTCGCTGCGCTCGGTCGTTCGGCTGCGGCGAGCGGTATCAGCTCACTCAAAGGCGGTAATACGGTTAT
CCACAGAATCAGGGGATAACGCAGGAAAGAACATGTGAGCAAAAGGCCAGCAAAAGGCCAGGAACCGTAA
AAAGGCCGCGTTGCTGGCGTTTTTCCATAGGCTCCGCCCCCCTGACGAGCATCACAAAAATCGACGCTCA
AGTCAGAGGTGGCGAAACCCGACAGGACTATAAAGATACCAGGCGTTTCCCCCTGGAAGCTCCCTCGTGC
GCTCTCCTGTTCCGACCCTGCCGCTTACCGGATACCTGTCCGCCTTTCTCCCTTCGGGAAGCGTGGCGCT
TTCTCATAGCTCACGCTGTAGGTATCTCAGTTCGGTGTAGGTCGTTCGCTCCAAGCTGGGCTGTGTGCAC
GAACCCCCCGTTCAGCCCGACCGCTGCGCCTTATCCGGTAACTATCGTCTTGAGTCCAACCCGGTAAGAC
ACGACTTATCGCCACTGGCAGCAGCCACTGGTAACAGGATTAGCAGAGCGAGGTATGTAGGCGGTGCTAC
AGAGTTCTTGAAGTGGTGGCCTAACTACGGCTACACTAGAAGAACAGTATTTGGTATCTGCGCTCTGCTG
AAGCCAGTTACCTTCGGAAAAAGAGTTGGTAGCTCTTGATCCGGCAAACAAACCACCGCTGGTAGCGGTG
GTTTTTTTGTTTGCAAGCAGCAGATTACGCGCAGAAAAAAAGGATCTCAAGAAGATCCTTTGATCTTTTC
TACGGGGTCTGACGCTCAGTGGAACGAAAACTCACGTTAAGGGATTTTGGTCATGAGATTATCAAAAAGG
ATCTTCACCTAGATCCTTTTAAATTAAAAATGAAGTTTTAAATCAATCTAAAGTATATATGAGTAAACTT
GGTCTGACAGTTACCAATGCTTAATCAGTGAGGCACCTATCTCAGCGATCTGTCTATTTCGTTCATCCAT
AGTTGCCTGACTCCCCGTCGTGTAGATAACTACGATACGGGAGGGCTTACCATCTGGCCCCAGTGCTGCA
ATGATACCGCGAGACCCACGCTCACCGGCTCCAGATTTATCAGCAATAAACCAGCCAGCCGGAAGGGCCG
AGCGCAGAAGTGGTCCTGCAACTTTATCCGCCTCCATCCAGTCTATTAATTGTTGCCGGGAAGCTAGAGT
AAGTAGTTCGCCAGTTAATAGTTTGCGCAACGTTGTTGCCATTGCTACAGGCATCGTGGTGTCACGCTCG
TCGTTTGGTATGGCTTCATTCAGCTCCGGTTCCCAACGATCAAGGCGAGTTACATGATCCCCCATGTTGT
GCAAAAAAGCGGTTAGCTCCTTCGGTCCTCCGATCGTTGTCAGAAGTAAGTTGGCCGCAGTGTTATCACT
CATGGTTATGGCAGCACTGCATAATTCTCTTACTGTCATGCCATCCGTAAGATGCTTTTCTGTGACTGGT
GAGTACTCAACCAAGTCATTCTGAGAATAGTGTATGCGGCGACCGAGTTGCTCTTGCCCGGCGTCAATAC
GGGATAATACCGCGCCACATAGCAGAACTTTAAAAGTGCTCATCATTGGAAAACGTTCTTCGGGGCGAAA
ACTCTCAAGGATCTTACCGCTGTTGAGATCCAGTTCGATGTAACCCACTCGTGCACCCAACTGATCTTCA
GCATCTTTTACTTTCACCAGCGTTTCTGGGTGAGCAAAAACAGGAAGGCAAAATGCCGCAAAAAAGGGAA
TAAGGGCGACACGGAAATGTTGAATACTCATACTCTTCCTTTTTCAATATTATTGAAGCATTTATCAGGG
TTATTGTCTCATGAGCGGATACATATTTGAATGTATTTAGAAAAATAAACAAATAGGGGTTCCGCGCACA
TTTCCCCGAAAAGTGCCACCTGACGTCGACGGATCGGGAGATCTCCCGATCCCCTATGGTGCACTCTCAG
TACAATCTGCTCTGATGCCGCATAGTTAAGCCAGTATCTGCTCCCTGCTTGTGTGTTGGAGGTCGCTGAG
TAGTGCGCGAGCAAAATTTAAGCTACAACAAGGCAAGGCTTGACCGACAATTGCATGAAGAATCTGCTTA
GGGTTAGGCGTTTTGCGCTGCTTCGCGATGTACGGGCCAGATATACGCGTTGACATTGATTATTGACTAG
TTATTAATAGTAATCAATTACGGGGTCATTAGTTCATAGCCCATATATGGAGTTCCGCGTTACATAACTT
ACGGTAAATGGCCCGCCTGGCTGACCGCCCAACGACCCCCGCCCATTGACGTCAATAATGACGTATGTTC
CCATAGTAACGCCAATAGGGACTTTCCATTGACGTCAATGGGTGGAGTATTTACGGTAAACTGCCCACTT
GGCAGTACATCAAGTGTATCATATGCCAAGTACGCCCCCTATTGACGTCAATGACGGTAAATGGCCCGCC
TGGCATTATGCCCAGTACATGACCTTATGGGACTTTCCTACTTGGCAGTACATCTACGTATTAGTCATCG
CTATTACCATGGTGATGCGGTTTTGGCAGTACATCAATGGGCGTGGATAGCGGTTTGACTCACGGGGATT
TCCAAGTCTCCACCCCATTGACGTCAATGGGAGTTTGTTTTGGCACCAAAATCAACGGGACTTTCCAAAA
TGTCGTAACAACTCCGCCCCATTGACGCAAATGGGCGGTAGGCGTGTACGGTGGGAGGTCTATATAAGCA
GCGCGTTTTGCCTGTACTGGGTCTCTCTGGTTAGACCAGATCTGAGCCTGGGAGCTCTCTGGCTAACTAG
GGAACCCACTGCTTAAGCCTCAATAAAGCTTGCCTTGAGTGCTTCAAGTAGTGTGTGCCCGTCTGTTGTG
TGACTCTGGTAACTAGAGATCCCTCAGACCCTTTTAGTCAGTGTGGAAAATCTCTAGCAGTGGCGCCCGA
ACAGGGACTTGAAAGCGAAAGGGAAACCAGAGGAGCTCTCTCGACGCAGGACTCGGCTTGCTGAAGCGCG
CACGGCAAGAGGCGAGGGGCGGCGACTGGTGAGTACGCCAAAAATTTTGACTAGCGGAGGCTAGAAGGAG
AGAGATGGGTGCGAGAGCGTCAGTATTAAGCGGGGGAGAATTAGATCGCGATGGGAAAAAATTCGGTTAA
GGCCAGGGGGAAAGAAAAAATATAAATTAAAACATATAGTATGGGCAAGCAGGGAGCTAGAACGATTCGC
AGTTAATCCTGGCCTGTTAGAAACATCAGAAGGCTGTAGACAAATACTGGGACAGCTACAACCATCCCTT
CAGACAGGATCAGAAGAACTTAGATCATTATATAATACAGTAGCAACCCTCTATTGTGTGCATCAAAGGA
TAGAGATAAAAGACACCAAGGAAGCTTTAGACAAGATAGAGGAAGAGCAAAACAAAAGTAAGACCACCGC
ACAGCAAGCGGCCGCTGATCTTCAGACCTGGAGGAGGAGATATGAGGGACAATTGGAGAAGTGAATTATA
TAAATATAAAGTAGTAAAAATTGAACCATTAGGAGTAGCACCCACCAAGGCAAAGAGAAGAGTGGTGCAG
AGAGAAAAAAGAGCAGTGGGAATAGGAGCTTTGTTCCTTGGGTTCTTGGGAGCAGCAGGAAGCACTATGG
GCGCAGCGTCAATGACGCTGACGGTACAGGCCAGACAATTATTGTCTGGTATAGTGCAGCAGCAGAACAA
TTTGCTGAGGGCTATTGAGGCGCAACAGCATCTGTTGCAACTCACAGTCTGGGGCATCAAGCAGCTCCAG
GCAAGAATCCTGGCTGTGGAAAGATACCTAAAGGATCAACAGCTCCTGGGGATTTGGGGTTGCTCTGGAA
AACTCATTTGCACCACTGCTGTGCCTTGGAATGCTAGTTGGAGTAATAAATCTCTGGAACAGATTTGGAA
TCACACGACCTGGATGGAGTGGGACAGAGAAATTAACAATTACACAAGCTTAATACACTCCTTAATTGAA
GAATCGCAAAACCAGCAAGAAAAGAATGAACAAGAATTATTGGAATTAGATAAATGGGCAAGTTTGTGGA
ATTGGTTTAACATAACAAATTGGCTGTGGTATATAAAATTATTCATAATGATAGTAGGAGGCTTGGTAGG
TTTAAGAATAGTTTTTGCTGTACTTTCTATAGTGAATAGAGTTAGGCAGGGATATTCACCATTATCGTTT
CAGACCCACCTCCCAACCCCGAGGGGACCCGACAGGCCCGAAGGAATAGAAGAAGAAGGTGGAGAGAGAG
ACAGAGACAGATCCATTCGATTAGTGAACGGATCGGCACTGCGTGCGCCAATTCTGCAGACAAATGGCAG
TATTCATCCACAATTTTAAAAGAAAAGGGGGGATTGGGGGGTACAGTGCAGGGGAAAGAATAGTAGACAT
AATAGCAACAGACATACAAACTAAAGAATTACAAAAACAAATTACAAAAATTCAAAATTTTCGGGTTTAT
TACAGGGACAGCAGAGATCCAGTTTGGTTAATTAGCTAGCGAGGGCCTATTTCCCATGATTCCTTCATAT
TTGCATATACGATACAAGGCT
Features (pLannotate 1.2.2; 34 found; start..end, strand, type, name):
    275..341     +  CDS            small t antigen (fragment): SV40 (simian virus 40) small t antigen
    367..578     +  promoter       EF-1α core promoter: core promoter for human elongation factor EF-1α
    579..688     +  intron         EF-1α intron A (fragment): intron upstream of the start codon of human EF-1α
   1314..1517    +  intron         EF-1α intron A: truncated intron upstream of the start codon of human EF-1α
   1539..2249    +  CDS            mCherry: monomeric derivative of DsRed fluorescent protein (Shaner et al., 2004) mammalian codon-optimized
   2248..2271    +  misc_feature   MCS (fragment): pBluescript multiple cloning site
   2274..2862    +  misc_feature   WPRE: woodchuck hepatitis virus posttranscriptional regulatory element
   2799..3380    +  CDS            nef (fragment): NEF_HV1H2 - Experimental evidence at protein level: Swiss-Prot protein existence level 1. Extracellular Nef protein targets CD4(+) T-lymphocytes for apoptosis by interacting with CXCR4 surface receptors. From Human immunodeficiency virus type 1 group M subtype B (isolate HXB2) (HIV-1).
   3387..3567    +  LTR            5' LTR (truncated): truncated 5' long terminal repeat (LTR) from HIV-1
   3599..3823    +  polyA_signal   bGH poly(A) signal: bovine growth hormone polyadenylation signal
   3827..3848    +  promoter       SV40 promoter (fragment): SV40 enhancer and early promoter
   3869..4297    +  rep_origin     f1 ori (sequence partly withheld): f1 bacteriophage origin of replication; arrow indicates direction of (+) strand synthesis
   4311..4640    +  promoter       SV40 promoter: SV40 enhancer and early promoter
   4688..4735    +  promoter       EM7 promoter: synthetic bacterial promoter&nbsp
   4754..5128    +  CDS            BleoR: antibiotic-binding protein; Sh ble from Streptoalloteichus hindustanus; confers resistance to bleomycin, phleomycin, and Zeocin™
   5138..5263    +  CDS            ble (fragment): BLE_KLEPN - Experimental evidence at protein level: Swiss-Prot protein existence level 1. Binding protein with a strong affinity to the bleomycin family of antibiotics. Binds to CL990; an antimitotic-antibiotic compound. From Klebsiella pneumoniae.
   5258..5379    +  polyA_signal   SV40 poly(A) signal: SV40 polyadenylation signal
   5452..5468    -  protein_bind   lac operator: The lac repressor binds to the lac operator to inhibit transcription in E. coli. This inhibition can be relieved by adding lactose or isopropyl-β-D-thiogalactopyranoside (IPTG). lac repressor encoded by lacI
   5476..5506    -  promoter       lac promoter: promoter for the E. coli lac operon
   5521..5542    -  protein_bind   CAP binding site: CAP binding activates transcription in the presence of cAMP. E. coli catabolite activator protein
   5555..5647    -  CDS            lacI (fragment): lac repressor; lacI; The lac repressor binds to the lac operator to inhibit transcription in E. coli. This inhibition can be relieved by adding lactose or isopropyl-β-D-thiogalactopyranoside (IPTG).
   5830..6418    -  rep_origin     ori: high-copy-number ColE1/pMB1/pBR322/pUC origin of replication
   6589..7449    -  CDS            AmpR: β-lactamase; bla; confers resistance to ampicillin, carbenicillin, and related antibiotics
   7450..7554    -  promoter       AmpR promoter: bla
   7613..7665    -  misc_feature   bom (fragment): basis of mobility region from pBR322
   7820..8199    +  enhancer       CMV enhancer: human cytomegalovirus immediate early enhancer
   8200..8399    +  promoter       CMV promoter: human cytomegalovirus (CMV) immediate early promoter
   8417..8597    +  LTR            5' LTR (truncated): truncated 5' long terminal repeat (LTR) from HIV-1
   8644..8769    +  misc_feature   HIV-1 Ψ: packaging signal of human immunodeficiency virus type 1
   8753..9116    +  CDS            HIV-1 gag (fragment): gag protein from human immunodeficiency virus 1; gag
   9262..9495    +  misc_feature   RRE: The Rev response element (RRE) of HIV-1 allows for Rev-dependent mRNA export from the nucleus to the cytoplasm.
   9872..9972    +  CDS            Rev (fragment): human immunodeficiency virus 1 (HIV-1) Rev protein; rev; enhances nuclear export of unspliced and incompletely spliced viral mRNAs
  10022..10139   +  misc_feature   cPPT/CTS: central polypurine tract and central termination sequence of HIV-1
  10189..190     +  promoter       U6 promoter (across the origin): RNA polymerase III promoter for human U6 snRNA
