[The description below was written by a language model from this plasmid's Addgene catalogue record and pLannotate feature annotations shown in this document.]
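Description:
61426-hU6-shmFmr1-EF1a-mCherry is a lentiviral RNAi transfer plasmid of about 10.2 kb, made by replacing the inserts of an existing lentiviral backbone with an shRNA-EF1a-mCherry cassette. It is maintained in E. coli through a high-copy ColE1/pUC-type origin and selected with ampicillin via the AmpR β-lactamase gene. An f1 origin is also annotated. Outside the proviral region sits an SV40 promoter/EM7 promoter-driven BleoR cassette with an SV40 polyadenylation signal. In principle this confers Zeocin-type resistance in bacteria or in transfected mammalian cells, but it would not be packaged into virus.

The viral genome is transcribed from a CMV enhancer/promoter fused to a truncated HIV-1 5' LTR, an arrangement typical of Tat-independent vectors. This is followed by the Ψ packaging signal with a partial gag sequence, the RRE for Rev-dependent nuclear export, and the cPPT/CTS, which aids nuclear import. Downstream, a human U6 RNA polymerase III promoter drives a short hairpin RNA directed against mouse Fmr1, the gene encoding FMRP. A separate EF-1α promoter with its intron A sequences drives mammalian codon-optimized mCherry, so that transduced or transfected cells are marked by red fluorescence. A WPRE after mCherry enhances transcript stability and expression, and the cassette ends in a truncated 3' LTR followed by a bGH polyadenylation signal.

The construct is intended for knocking down Fmr1 in mouse cells while identifying the targeted cells by fluorescence. The associated work concerns dendritic maturation and mitochondrial function in Fmr1-deficient neurons.
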