Addgene plasmid #157859: 61426-hU6-shmFmr1-EF1a-mCherry
Purpose: Expresses a shRNA targeting mouse Fmr1 gene
Depositing lab: Xinyu Zhao. Depositing organization: University of Wisconsin, Madison. Publication: Reduced mitochondrial fusion and Huntingtin levels contribute to impaired dendritic maturation and behavioral deficits in Fmr1-mutant mice. Shen M, Wang F, Li M, Sah N, Stockton ME, Tidei JJ, Gao Y, Korabelnikov T, Kannan S, Vevea JD, Chapman ER, Bhattacharyya A, van Praag H, Zhao X. Nat Neurosci. 2019 Mar;22(3):386-400. doi: 10.1038/s41593-019-0338-y. Epub 2019 Feb 11. PubMed 30742117.
Backbone
  Vector backbone: Addgene #61426
  Backbone size w/o insert (bp): 11736
  Total vector size (bp): 10239
  Modifications to backbone: replacing inserts with shRNA-EF1a-mCherry
  Vector type: Mammalian Expression, Lentiviral, RNAi
Growth in bacteria
  Bacterial resistance: Ampicillin, 100 μg/mL
  Growth temperature: 37°C
  Growth strain: NEB Stable
  Copy number: Unknown
Gene/Insert
  Gene/Insert name: Fmr1
  gRNA/shRNA sequence: cgcaccaagttgtctcttata
  Species: M. musculus (mouse)
  Entrez Gene: Fmr1 (a.k.a. FMRP, Fmr-1)
Terms and licenses: Academic/Nonprofit Terms; Industry Terms: Not Available to Industry
How to cite: 61426-hU6-shmFmr1-EF1a-mCherry was a gift from Xinyu Zhao (Addgene plasmid # 157859 ; http://n2t.net/addgene:157859 ; RRID:Addgene_157859)
